>Addgene plasmid #228813 | EGFP_EHMT1V09 | addgene full sequence | sequence record 456139 | Addgene NGS Result
TTACTTTGGTGCTCCATTTTGAAGTTGGGATCAATTCCATCAACCAGCATGAGAAGCACCTTCTGCAGCT
CACCCTGCCTGGCAGAGAAGTACAGCTGCTTTGGGTGGAAGCGAAGTTTCTTGGGTTTTTCAGAGTCTAG
AGCGATTAGAGCACTTTCCAAGGTTTCCTTTCCTGGGCCCTGGGAAAGGCCAGATGTCGGCCTCACGAGC
CCAGCCGGTCCGGCAGGGTCGAAGCACTCTGGTGCCTGGGGGGCTGTGCTCTGCGATCTTTCATCCTCTG
GGGCTCCAGCAATGCTGCCCGTGGTCGTGTCAGCCCTGCCTTCAGCAGCCAGGCTCTTCTCCTGTCCAGG
GGCTAGGGTCACTGTGGAAGTTGTGTCTGCTTTTGCTATGGTCACCTCTTTGGCCTTGGAAGCTTCTTCC
CCACAATGGGGACAGTAGCTGGCATTGTTGACTCGAGAGGCACAGTCCTTATGGAAACGATGAGAGATGC
TGCTCTCAGGCTGGCATTCCATGAAGTTACCTTCGTGATCCACGCTCTCAGTGGCCATGCACTGGTTGTT
GGCCAGGGTGCTGATCTCGCGGCTCTTGGGGGTTTCCATTCGGCAGCTGCAGAGAGGCACTTCCTGGAGG
CCATCCGTCCCCAGCACATCCGGACCACTGGCCAGCCCTTCATTTTCTGTCTGGGAAGACAGAATTCCTC
TGACACGGAGATCCAGGGAATCCAGGGAAACTTCCATATAGCCAGCGCTGTCTCCCAGAGCTGCCTGCTC
CATGCTTCCTGGAGATGACTTACAAGCCTCGGAACCAAGCATGCTGCTCGGCTTCTTTCTACTTCTCCGC
CTCCTTTTCCGAGCAGGTTTGATCCAGGGGCTGTCAGTCTTCCCTCTCCTCTTGAGAAATTTCTTCTTGA
TACTGGATTCAGAACTCAGGTCAGACTCGTCTCCACCATCTTCATCCTCCCCTGTGTCGGGAGACTCCTG
TTCCTCCTCTGAATCTCCATCCATCTTTGCAGCCCGGTCAGTCTCAGACATGCTCTCTTTAGAAGTCCTA
CTATCCTCGGTGGGAAATGCAGCCGCTTGCTCAGCTCCATGGTCCTCGTCATCCTCCAGCTCATCGGAGT
CTTCATCTTCTGAGTCCATCTCCAAGCTCTCGCCATTTACATGCAGGGCACTATCATCTAAGGCTTTCTC
GCCCTTGGCGCCCACAGTGGAATGGGTTATGCTTTTAAACATCTCAATCACCGTCCTCTGTTTTAATACT
TTGGTCTTTTTCTTGGGAACTAAACTATAGGTTCCCATTCTTCGTTTTTTCTTCCGAGATACTGCAGCTG
CTGTCTGGGACTTTGTGGTGGCCATGTAGCACTGATTCTGAGGTAGCGACTGGTGGAGGGCTGGGAAGGT
TGGTAAAAGCTGCTGTCGTCCACATTCAGAAATGTTTCTGTTGATATCCTCTTTTGGTTCCTTATGGTCT
TGAACTTCTCTATGGTCTTTGCTGGCTGCATGCAGGCCCAAGATGGACTTCGGCATGGTCTTGCGTGCCC
TGTGAACCCTGACATCAGTGCCCGAGGCTGTAGGCTTTCTGTCCTCTGTGTCTGCACTCCCTTCCCCAGG
CACAGTGGGTGCTGTGGTTGGTGTCTGAGGAAGTGCACTCAGAGTCCTGCATTTACTGGCTCCTCCAGGA
AGAGTTTTTGCAGCATGACCAGGAAGCGAGGAGGTTAGAATGTTGGGAGTCCTCAACGGCTGCCCCTGCA
GGGCTGGTTTATTTAAGAAATATCCATTGCTGCCAATGACAGATGTCTGCATGAAGTCGTCAGCTGTGAC
ATGGTTTTGCTTCCCCACTTCTGTGTCTCTTTCTGAAACCCCATTTTCTGCCACCCGAGACACTCTGTTG
GTGCCTTCCTGTGGGCTAGCTCTTGTGTTCTCCTGAGTGTGTTTGGGTGCATTTAGATGGCTGGGATCCC
CACTCTTTTCACAAGACCCATTTGTTTCTCCATCTGCAGCCATGGGAGTCTCTCCTTCTTGTTTCTCTGT
GGAACCTTCATCAGCAGCCATGGTGGCAGATCTGAGTCCGGACTTGTACAGCTCGTCCATGCCGAGAGTG
ATCCCGGCGGCGGTCACGAACTCCAGCAGGACCATGTGATCGCGCTTCTCGTTGGGGTCTTTGCTCAGGG
CGGACTGGGTGCTCAGGTAGTGGTTGTCGGGCAGCAGCACGGGGCCGTCGCCGATGGGGGTGTTCTGCTG
GTAGTGGTCGGCGAGCTGCACGCTGCCGTCCTCGATGTTGTGGCGGATCTTGAAGTTCACCTTGATGCCG
TTCTTCTGCTTGTCGGCCATGATATAGACGTTGTGGCTGTTGTAGTTGTACTCCAGCTTGTGCCCCAGGA
TGTTGCCGTCCTCCTTGAAGTCGATGCCCTTCAGCTCGATGCGGTTCACCAGGGTGTCGCCCTCGAACTT
CACCTCGGCGCGGGTCTTGTAGTTGCCGTCGTCCTTGAAGAAGATGGTGCGCTCCTGGACGTAGCCTTCG
GGCATGGCGGACTTGAAGAAGTCGTGCTGCTTCATGTGGTCGGGGTAGCGGCTGAAGCACTGCACGCCGT
AGGTCAGGGTGGTCACGAGGGTGGGCCAGGGCACGGGCAGCTTGCCGGTGGTGCAGATGAACTTCAGGGT
CAGCTTGCCGTAGGTGGCATCGCCCTCGCCCTCGCCGGACACGCTGAACTTGTGGCCGTTTACGTCGCCG
TCCAGCTCGACCAGGATGGGCACCACCCCGGTGAACAGCTCCTCGCCCTTGCTCACCATGGTGGCGACCG
GTAGCGCTAGCGGATCTGACGGTTCACTAAACCAGCTCTGCTTATATAGACCTCCCACCGTACACGCCTA
CCGCCCATTTGCGTCAATGGGGCGGAGTTGTTACGACATTTTGGAAAGTCCCGTTGATTTTGGTGCCAAA
ACAAACTCCCATTGACGTCAATGGGGTGGAGACTTGGAAATCCCCGTGAGTCAAACCGCTATCCACGCCC
ATTGATGTACTGCCAAAACCGCATCACCATGGTAATAGCGATGACTAATACGTAGATGTACTGCCAAGTA
GGAAAGTCCCATAAGGTCATGTACTGGGCATAATGCCAGGCGGGCCATTTACCGTCATTGACGTCAATAG
GGGGCGTACTTGGCATATGATACACTTGATGTACTGCCAAGTGGGCAGTTTACCGTAAATACTCCACCCA
TTGACGTCAATGGAAAGTCCCTATTGGCGTTACTATGGGAACATACGTCATTATTGACGTCAATGGGCGG
GGGTCGTTGGGCGGTCAGCCAGGCGGGCCATTTACCGTAAGTTATGTAACGCGGAACTCCATATATGGGC
TATGAACTAATGACCCCGTAATTGATTACTATTAATAACTAATGCATGGCGGTAATACGGTTATCCACAG
AATCAGGGGATAACGCAGGAAAGAACATGTGAGCAAAAGGCCAGCAAAAGGCCAGGAACCGTAAAAAGGC
CGCGTTGCTGGCGTTTTTCCATAGGCTCCGCCCCCCTGACGAGCATCACAAAAATCGACGCTCAAGTCAG
AGGTGGCGAAACCCGACAGGACTATAAAGATACCAGGCGTTTCCCCCTGGAAGCTCCCTCGTGCGCTCTC
CTGTTCCGACCCTGCCGCTTACCGGATACCTGTCCGCCTTTCTCCCTTCGGGAAGCGTGGCGCTTTCTCA
TAGCTCACGCTGTAGGTATCTCAGTTCGGTGTAGGTCGTTCGCTCCAAGCTGGGCTGTGTGCACGAACCC
CCCGTTCAGCCCGACCGCTGCGCCTTATCCGGTAACTATCGTCTTGAGTCCAACCCGGTAAGACACGACT
TATCGCCACTGGCAGCAGCCACTGGTAACAGGATTAGCAGAGCGAGGTATGTAGGCGGTGCTACAGAGTT
CTTGAAGTGGTGGCCTAACTACGGCTACACTAGAAGAACAGTATTTGGTATCTGCGCTCTGCTGAAGCCA
GTTACCTTCGGAAAAAGAGTTGGTAGCTCTTGATCCGGCAAACAAACCACCGCTGGTAGCGGTGGTTTTT
TTGTTTGCAAGCAGCAGATTACGCGCAGAAAAAAAGGATCTCAAGAAGATCCTTTGATCTTTTCTACGGG
GTCTGACGCTCAGTGGAACGAAAACTCACGTTAAGGGATTTTGGTCATGAGATTATCAAAAAGGATCTTC
ACCTAGATCCTTTTAAATTAAAAATGAAGTTTTAAATCAATCTAAAGTATATATGAGTAACCTGAGGCTA
TGGCAGGGCCTGCCGCCCCGACGTTGGCTGCGAGCCCTGGGCCTTCACCCGAACTTGGGGGGTGGGGTGG
GGAAAAGGAAGAAACGCGGGCGTATTGGCCCCAATGGGGTCTCGGTGGGGTATCGACAGAGTGCCAGCCC
TGGGACCGAACCCCGCGTTTATGAACAAACGACCCAACACCGTGCGTTTTATTCTGTCTTTTTATTGCCG
TCATAGCGCGGGTTCCTTCCGGTATTGTCTCCTTCCGTGTTTCAGTTAGCCTCCCCCTAGGGTGGGCGAA
GAACTCCAGCATGAGATCCCCGCGCTGGAGGATCATCCAGCCGGCGTCCCGGAAAACGATTCCGAAGCCC
AACCTTTCATAGAAGGCGGCGGTGGAATCGAAATCTCGTGATGGCAGGTTGGGCGTCGCTTGGTCGGTCA
TTTCGAACCCCAGAGTCCCGCTCAGAAGAACTCGTCAAGAAGGCGATAGAAGGCGATGCGCTGCGAATCG
GGAGCGGCGATACCGTAAAGCACGAGGAAGCGGTCAGCCCATTCGCCGCCAAGCTCTTCAGCAATATCAC
GGGTAGCCAACGCTATGTCCTGATAGCGGTCCGCCACACCCAGCCGGCCACAGTCGATGAATCCAGAAAA
GCGGCCATTTTCCACCATGATATTCGGCAAGCAGGCATCGCCATGGGTCACGACGAGATCCTCGCCGTCG
GGCATGCTCGCCTTGAGCCTGGCGAACAGTTCGGCTGGCGCGAGCCCCTGATGCTCTTCGTCCAGATCAT
CCTGATCGACAAGACCGGCTTCCATCCGAGTACGTGCTCGCTCGATGCGATGTTTCGCTTGGTGGTCGAA
TGGGCAGGTAGCCGGATCAAGCGTATGCAGCCGCCGCATTGCATCAGCCATGATGGATACTTTCTCGGCA
GGAGCAAGGTGAGATGACAGGAGATCCTGCCCCGGCACTTCGCCCAATAGCAGCCAGTCCCTTCCCGCTT
CAGTGACAACGTCGAGCACAGCTGCGCAAGGAACGCCCGTCGTGGCCAGCCACGATAGCCGCGCTGCCTC
GTCTTGCAGTTCATTCAGGGCACCGGACAGGTCGGTCTTGACAAAAAGAACCGGGCGCCCCTGCGCTGAC
AGCCGGAACACGGCGGCATCAGAGCAGCCGATTGTCTGTTGTGCCCAGTCATAGCCGAATAGCCTCTCCA
CCCAAGCGGCCGGAGAACCTGCGTGCAATCCATCTTGTTCAATCATGCGAAACGATCCTCATCCTGTCTC
TTGATCGATCTTTGCAAAAGCCTAGGCCTCCAAAAAAGCCTCCTCACTACTTCTGGAATAGCTCAGAGGC
CGAGGCGGCCTCGGCCTCTGCATAAATAAAAAAAATTAGTCAGCCATGGGGCGGAGAATGGGCGGAACTG
GGCGGAGTTAGGGGCGGGATGGGCGGAGTTAGGGGCGGGACTATGGTTGCTGACTAATTGAGATGCATGC
TTTGCATACTTCTGCCTGCTGGGGAGCCTGGGGACTTTCCACACCTGGTTGCTGACTAATTGAGATGCAT
GCTTTGCATACTTCTGCCTGCTGGGGAGCCTGGGGACTTTCCACACCCTAACTGACACACATTCCACAGC
TGGTTCTTTCCGCCTCAGGACTCTTCCTTTTTCAATATTATTGAAGCATTTATCAGGGTTATTGTCTCAT
GAGCGGATACATATTTGAATGTATTTAGAAAAATAAACAAATAGGGGTTCCGCGCACATTTCCCCGAAAA
GTGCCACCTG
[124 nt withheld, positions 6031-6154]
C
[91 nt withheld, positions 6156-6246]
A
[49 nt withheld, positions 6248-6296]
CCTTTGACGTTGGAGTCCACGTTCTTT
[37 nt withheld, positions 6324-6360]
ACCCTATCTCGGTCTATTCTTTTGATTTATAAGGGATTTTGCCGATTTCGGCCTATTGGTTAAAAAATGA
GCTGATTTAACAAAAATTTAACGCGAATTTTAACAAAATATTAACGCTTACAATTTACGCGTTAAGATAC
ATTGATGAGTTTGGACAAACCACAACTAGAATGCAGTGAAAAAAATGCTTTATTTGTGAAATTTGTGATG
CTATTGCTTTATTTGTAACCATTATAAGCTGCAATAAACAAGTTAACAACAACAATTGCATTCATTTTAT
GTTTCAGGTTCAGGGGGAGGTGTGGGAGGTTTTTTAAAGCAAGTAAAACCTCTACAAATGTGGTATGGCT
GATTATGATCAGTTATCTAGATCCGGTGGATCCCGGGCCCGCGGTACCTCTAGGGGGTCGGCAGCGGCTG
CAGAGCTGGTATCTGGAAGGCCATTCTCCTGAGGCTCCTGGGCTGCACTGGCTTGCCTCTGGGCCAGGGC
TGCGCTTGAGTGCCGACACTTGGAAGACCCACACCGGCAACTGAAGAGCTTGCCCTTGACGTCCCAAAAG
CGCTCCCCGTAGTCGAACCCGAGCTGCTCCCCAGCCTGAATCAGGCGGGTACTGAAGAAGGCAATCCTGG
GAAACCGCAGGTCCTGGTGTGACATGAACACTCGCACAGGCACAAGGTTGGGTTCGCAGTGGTGGTTTAT
GAACCGGCTGACATTCCCATAGAACCGAGCGTCAATGCAGTATACCTCTCCATCCTTATTGTCAAGATCA
AAGAGGTAAGAGTCCTCTTCCCGAACATCAGCTTCAGAGTCCGAAATCAGCTCCCCTACGTATTCGCAGA
CAAAGGTGCCCAGTGGGATATCCTGGAGGGACCGCACACCCCAGCCCATGTCCTGTGTCCGATAAAGCTG
CAGCCTTGCCCTGAGACCATTTTGCACCACACGATTGCGGCAGTTCCTCCAGCATGAGCAGGCATGATTG
CACTCGAAGATCAAGGGTGGTTCTGCCATGTTAAACTCAGGCAGAAGTCGGCCATCCTTATCATACCAGC
AGCGCATGCTCAGCTGGCCACACATGCAGGTGCTAGAGGAGCAGTCATCTACACACACGCAGTACTGCAA
ATGAGTGATGTTCCTGTCAATGTTCATGGGGGATGTCACACAGTTCTGGGAGACATACTTATAGTTGGTA
GGACACAGCTCACTGTCCACAGCATTGACACAGGGAATGGGAATGCGCTCATACCCTCGAGCGATATCCC
TGCTCACCGTCTTCTCAACAGCAACGGGCTTGTCAGGGGCTGAGTCCCGAAGTGCTTTGCTCATCTGCAA
TGCACTCCACACCTGCGAACTGAGACTTGCACACTGCAAGGGAGTCTCTCCTTCCTTGTTTTTCAGAGTA
ACATCTGAATCCCGAGAAAGAAAGAGGACAACACAGTCGTAGCGATTCTCCCTGGCTGCGATGTGCAGGG
GTGAGTCTCCATGGATATTCACAGCATGCAGGTCACACTTGGCAGCCAGAAGTATTTCAGCTATGTCCAC
ACAGCCTGAAAATGCTGCCCAGTGCAGACAAATGTTCTCCTCGTTGTCCCGGATGTTGATGTCAGAGCCC
TTAGACAGCAGCAGCTTCACCAGCTCCACGTGCTTGTACTCAGTGGCCCAGATCATAGGTGTCCATCCAC
CGTCATCCTGGCAGTTGACATCCATCTGTCCATTTGAAAGCAGATACTGAACCACATCATAGTGGCCTTT
CTTGGCAGCCAAATGCAAACATGTGGAGCCCTCTGCGTCCTTCGGATCCACCTGTGCTCCAGCCTTGATG
AGGTACTTCACTGCATCCAAGTGGTTGTTCTCTGCAGCCTCCATCAGTGGGGTCCGCTGGTCCTCTGAGC
AAGTGTCAATATTGGCACCCGCCTGAACCAGCATGTGGCAGATGTCCACGTGGCCAGCCTCCGCAGCAGC
ATGTAATGGGGAACGC
Features (pLannotate 1.2.2; 15 found; start..end, strand, type, name):
   2073..2789    -  CDS            EGFP: EGFP is a basic (constitutively fluorescent) green fluorescent protein published in 1996, derived from Aequorea victoria. It is reported to be a rapidly-maturing weak dimer with moderate acid sensitivity.
   2834..3037    -  promoter       CMV promoter: human cytomegalovirus (CMV) immediate early promoter
   3038..3341    -  enhancer       CMV enhancer: human cytomegalovirus immediate early enhancer
   3516..4104    -  rep_origin     ori: high-copy-number ColE1/pMB1/pBR322/pUC origin of replication
   4326..4342    +  polyA_signal   bGH poly(A) signal (fragment): bovine growth hormone polyadenylation signal
   4433..4480    -  polyA_signal   HSV TK poly(A) signal: herpes simplex virus thymidine kinase polyadenylation signal (Cole and Stacy, 1985)
   4539..4691    -  CDS            ble (fragment): BLE_KLEPN - Experimental evidence at protein level: Swiss-Prot protein existence level 1. Binding protein with a strong affinity to the bleomycin family of antibiotics. Binds to CL990; an antimitotic-antibiotic compound. From Klebsiella pneumoniae.
   4712..5506    -  CDS            NeoR/KanR: aminoglycoside phosphotransferase from Tn5; aph(3')-II (or nptII); confers resistance to neomycin, kanamycin, and G418 (Geneticin®)
   5541..5898    -  promoter       SV40 promoter: SV40 enhancer and early promoter
   5900..6004    -  promoter       AmpR promoter: bla
   6031..6459    +  rep_origin     f1 ori (sequence partly withheld): f1 bacteriophage origin of replication; arrow indicates direction of (+) strand synthesis
   6493..6614    -  polyA_signal   SV40 poly(A) signal: SV40 polyadenylation signal
   6637..6721    -  CDS            large T antigen (fragment): large T antigen from SV40 (simian virus 40)
   6733..6758    -  misc_feature   MCS (fragment): multiple cloning site
   6761..2066    -  CDS            Ehmt1 (fragment) (across the origin): EHMT1_MOUSE - Also known as Euhmtase1, Glp, Kmt1d. Experimental evidence at protein level: Swiss-Prot protein existence level 1. Histone methyltransferase that specifically mono- and dimethylates 'Lys-9' of histone H3 (H3K9me1 and H3K9me2, respectively) in euchromatin. H3K9me represents a specific tag for epigenetic transcriptional repression by recruiting HP1 proteins to methylated histones. Also weakly methylates 'Lys-27' of histone H3 (H3K27me). Also required for DNA methylation, the histone methyltransferase activity is not required for DNA methylation, suggesting that these 2 activities f
