[The description below was written by a language model from this plasmid's Addgene catalogue record and pLannotate feature annotations shown in this document.]
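Description:
EGFP_EHMT1V09 is a mammalian expression plasmid built on the pEGFP-C1 backbone that produces mouse EHMT1 (also called G9a-like protein, GLP, or KMT1D) lacking amino acids 1–31, fused at its N terminus to EGFP. The Ehmt1 coding region was subcloned from an earlier V5-tagged EHMT1 plasmid into the multiple cloning site between BglII and KpnI, placing it directly downstream of and in frame with EGFP. The fusion is transcribed from the human cytomegalovirus immediate-early enhancer and promoter and terminated by the SV40 polyadenylation signal. In the annotated sequence, these elements all lie on the same strand in the order CMV enhancer/promoter, EGFP, Ehmt1 fragment, residual MCS and SV40 poly(A), consistent with that design.

The plasmid replicates in E. coli at high copy number from a ColE1/pUC-type origin and also carries an f1 origin. Selection relies on a single Tn5 NeoR/KanR cassette with tandem bacterial (bla-type) and SV40 early promoters and an HSV TK poly(A) signal, giving kanamycin resistance in bacteria and the option of G418 selection in mammalian cells. The short ble, bGH poly(A) and large T antigen matches in the table are partial annotation hits rather than functional units.

One discrepancy is worth noting: the catalogue lists a 4,947 bp insert in a 4,733 bp backbone, whereas the sequenced record is 8,336 nt, with an Ehmt1 annotation of about 3.6 kb. EHMT1 is a histone H3 lysine 9 mono- and dimethyltransferase, and this N-terminal deletion appears to be one of a set of variants. It allows fluorescence-based tracking of the truncated protein, and the associated work concerns a cytoplasmic EHMT1 form that methylates viral proteins during viral replication.
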