Addgene plasmid #228813: EGFP_EHMT1V09
Purpose: Expression of mouse EHMT1 with deletion of aa 1-31
Depositing lab: Shravanti Rampalli. Depositing organization: Institute of Genomics and Integrative Biology (CSIR-IGIB). Publication: A cytoplasmic form of EHMT1N methylates viral proteins to enable inclusion body maturation and efficient viral replication. Biligiri KK, Sharma NR, Mohanty A, Sarkar DP, Vemula PK, Rampalli S. PLoS Biol. 2024 Nov 7;22(11):e3002871. doi: 10.1371/journal.pbio.3002871. eCollection 2024 Nov. PubMed 39509467.
Backbone
  Vector backbone: pEGFP-C1
  Backbone size w/o insert (bp): 4733
  Vector type: Mammalian Expression
Growth in bacteria
  Bacterial resistance: Kanamycin, 50 μg/mL
  Growth temperature: 37°C
  Growth strain: DH5alpha
  Copy number: High Copy
Gene/Insert
  Gene/Insert name: EHMT1 (alt name: G9a-like protein (GLP))
  Species: M. musculus (mouse)
  Insert size (bp): 4947
  Mutation: deletion of aa 1-31
  Entrez Gene: Ehmt1 (a.k.a. 9230102N17Rik, D330003E03, Eu-HMTase1, GLP, GLP1, KMT1D, mKIAA1876)
  Tag / fusion protein: EGFP (N terminal on backbone)
  Cloning method: Restriction Enzyme; 5′ cloning site BglII (unknown if destroyed); 3′ cloning site KpnI (unknown if destroyed)
Resource information
  A portion of this plasmid was derived from a plasmid made by: Subcloned from V5-EHMT1 plasmid (doi: 10.15252/embr.201643260)
Terms and licenses: Academic/Nonprofit Terms; Industry Terms: Not Available to Industry
Depositor comments: Please visit https://doi.org/10.1101/2023.11.01.564969 for bioRxiv preprint.
How to cite: EGFP_EHMT1V09 was a gift from Shravanti Rampalli (Addgene plasmid # 228813 ; http://n2t.net/addgene:228813 ; RRID:Addgene_228813)
